Addgene plasmid #189848: pGBT-RP8.3
Purpose: (Empty Backbone) Intron-based gene-break transposon (GBT) for an effective and revertible loss-of-function tool for zebrafish. Lens tagBFP frameshift 3.
Depositing lab: Stephen Ekker. Depositing organization: Mayo Foundation for Medical Education and Research. Publication: Building the vertebrate codex using the gene breaking protein trap library. Ichino N, Serres MR, Urban RM, Urban MD, Treichel AJ, Schaefbauer KJ, Greif LE, Varshney GK, Skuster KJ, McNulty MS, Daby CL, Wang Y, Liao HK, El-Rass S, Ding Y, Liu W, Anderson JL, Wishman MD, Sabharwal A, Schimmenti LA, Sivasubbu S, Balciunas D, Hammerschmidt M, Farber SA, Wen XY, Xu X, McGrail M, Essner JJ, Burgess SM, Clark KJ, Ekker SC. Elife. 2020 Aug 11;9. pii: 54572. doi: 10.7554/eLife.54572. PubMed 32779569.
Backbone
  Vector backbone: pGBT
  Backbone size (bp): 5984
  Vector type: Cre/Lox
  Promoter: beta Actin
  Tag / fusion protein: mRFP (N terminal on backbone); tagBFP (C terminal on backbone)
Growth in bacteria
  Bacterial resistance: Kanamycin, 50 μg/mL
  Growth temperature: 37°C
  Growth strain: DH5alpha
  Copy number: Unknown
Terms and licenses: Academic/Nonprofit Terms; Industry Terms: Not Available to Industry
How to cite: pGBT-RP8.3 was a gift from Stephen Ekker (Addgene plasmid # 189848 ; http://n2t.net/addgene:189848 ; RRID:Addgene_189848)
