[The description below was written by a language model from this plasmid's Addgene catalogue record and pLannotate feature annotations shown in this document.]
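Description:
pGBT-RP8.3 is an empty-backbone gene-break transposon (GBT) vector of about 6 kb, built for intron-based, revertible loss-of-function mutagenesis in zebrafish. It is propagated in E. coli using a high-copy ColE1/pUC-type origin and selected with a kanamycin resistance gene (aph(3')-Ia). The plasmid is catalogued as a Cre/Lox vector, and the ".3" variant is described as frameshift 3, presumably one of a set of reading-frame versions that let the trap fuse in frame with different host exons.

The mutagenic payload sits between two loxP sites in the same orientation, with T3 and T7 promoters just outside them. Within this interval the annotation finds an mRFP1 coding sequence near the 5' end and a TagBFP coding sequence near the 3' end. The catalogue lists mRFP as an N-terminal tag on the backbone, consistent with a protein-trap design in which integration into an intron causes the endogenous transcript to be captured as a fusion to mRFP, reporting the expression of the trapped gene while disrupting it. TagBFP is described as a lens marker, giving a secondary blue signal for identifying carriers. A beta-actin promoter is recorded in the catalogue, but the feature table does not annotate it, nor any lens-specific promoter, splice acceptor, polyadenylation signals or transposon inverted repeats, so their positions and the transposon system cannot be confirmed here. The short "LEU2 promoter" fragment is probably a spurious match. Because the loxP sites flank the cassette, Cre recombinase can excise it, which is the basis for reverting the mutant allele.

The vector is intended for building collections of protein-trap lines that combine expression tagging with conditional rescue of gene function.
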