Features (pLannotate 1.2.2; 9 found; start..end, strand, type, name):
    204..222     -  promoter       T3 promoter: promoter for bacteriophage T3 RNA polymerase
    248..281     +  protein_bind   loxP: Cre-mediated recombination occurs in the 8-bp core sequence (GCATACAT). Cre recombinase
    451..1125    +  CDS            mRFP1: monomeric derivative of DsRed (Campbell et al., 2002) mammalian codon-optimized
   1786..1802    +  promoter       LEU2 promoter (fragment): S. cerevisiae LEU2
   3024..3722    +  CDS            TagBFP: TagBFP is a basic (constitutively fluorescent) blue fluorescent protein published in 2008, derived from Entacmaea quadricolor. It is reported to be a very rapidly-maturing monomer with very low acid sensitivity.
   3891..3924    +  protein_bind   loxP: Cre-mediated recombination occurs in the 8-bp core sequence (GCATACAT). Cre recombinase
   3958..3976    +  promoter       T7 promoter: promoter for bacteriophage T7 RNA polymerase
   4263..5072    +  CDS            KanR: aminoglycoside phosphotransferase; aph(3')-Ia; confers resistance to kanamycin in bacteria or G418 (Geneticin®) in eukaryotes
   5215..5803    +  rep_origin     ori: high-copy-number ColE1/pMB1/pBR322/pUC origin of replication
>Addgene plasmid #189848 | pGBT-RP8.3 | addgene full sequence | sequence record 373955 | Addgene NGS Result
GGTACCGAGCAGAGGTGTAAAAAGTACTCAAAAATTTTACTCAAGTGAAAGTACAAGTACTTAGGGAAAA
TTTTACTCAATTAAAAGTAAAAGTATCTGGCTAGAATCTTACTTGAGTAAAAGTAAAAAAGTACTCCATT
AAAATTGTACTTGAGTATTAAGGAAGTAAAAGTAAAAGCAAGAAAGAAAACTAGAGTGGTCTCCCTTTAG
TGAGGGTTAATTGATGGGATAGGGATAACAGGGTAATATAACTTCGTATAGCATACATTATACGAAGTTA
TCGTTACCACCCACTAGCGGTCAGACTGCAGATTGCAGCACGAAACAGGAAGCTGACTCCACATGGTCAC
ATGCTCACTGAAGTGTTGACTTCCCTGACAGCTGTGCACTTTCTAAACCGGTTTTCTCATTCATTTACAG
CAGCCGGAATTCACCCGGGTACCGGAAGGTGCCTCCTCCGAGGACGTCATCAAGGAGTTCATGCGCTTCA
AGGTGCGCATGGAGGGCTCCGTGAACGGCCACGAGTTCGAGATCGAGGGCGAGGGCGAGGGCCGCCCCTA
CGAGGGCACCCAGACCGCCAAGCTGAAGGTGACCAAGGGCGGCCCCCTGCCCTTCGCCTGGGACATCCTG
TCCCCTCAGTTCCAGTACGGCTCCAAGGCCTACGTGAAGCACCCCGCCGACATCCCCGACTACTTGAAGC
TGTCCTTCCCCGAGGGCTTCAAGTGGGAGCGCGTGATGAACTTCGAGGACGGCGGCGTGGTGACCGTGAC
CCAGGACTCCTCCCTGCAGGACGGCGAGTTCATCTACAAGGTGAAGCTGCGCGGCACCAACTTCCCCTCC
GACGGCCCCGTAATGCAGAAGAAGACCATGGGCTGGGAGGCCTCCACCGAGCGGATGTACCCCGAGGACG
GCGCCCTGAAGGGCGAGATCAAGATGAGGCTGAAGCTGAAGGACGGCGGCCACTACGACGCCGAGGTCAA
GACCACCTACATGGCCAAGAAGCCCGTGCAGCTGCCCGGCGCCTACAAGACCGACATCAAGCTGGACATC
ACCTCCCACAACGAGGACTACACCATCGTGGAACAGTACGAGCGCGCCGAGGGCCGCCACTCCACCGGAG
CCTAAGACTAGTAATTAAGTCTCAGCCACCGTTAACTGAACATGTCAAAACCTGTGGAGACTGTTGAGAT
TTGATGTTCTGAAAAGATAAAGCCTATAAATAAAATGTTGCCCAAATTTCCTGCCTGATGTTTTTCTTTG
TCTTTGCTACATGGCTTTGCTGCTCGGATCGGCTCACTCTGTGTATGCCACGTTCACTTTGTACTCTCCT
TCTCACGGTAGGTTTATTATTTTTAGATGTGCAGTTAGTTTCTGTGAAATAACACACCACACACTGATAT
TGTCTGTGCATTGACTTGGTGAGTGCACATTGTTTTTGATCTTGACATATTTATATTTGATTGATCAGGT
GAACTGTGTGAATCTAAAGTGCTCCATACAGATGTTCTGCATTGAAAATATTCTCATTTTATTAGTGGAA
GTGAGTGTATGCCACATCCAATCAATTTCAGCAAACACCCCAGTATGATTTAATGCAAAAAAATGAAGGT
ATCAAACACGCATTACTACTTTGCAGTTAAATATTTAACATTTATTCCAACACGAAAAAAAGCAGTAAAT
AACACTTTGACAAACACGTCAGGACATCTTATTTTTGTCACCCTCACAGGCAATTTAGTATAATATATTA
TATATATATATATATCATATAATAATATTCAGTATAATATATATATATATATCATATTATAATATTCAGT
ATAATATAAAACACAAACACATATATGTATAATATAATATAACATTTTTATTTATTGAGATGCCTCTATG
GACCGTGTTATAAGAAGTAAAGATCAGGAGAAGTAAACATGAAGTGTAATTATGAATACTGATGTTAAAT
TAAGCTATGATGAGTTTTCACTGTTAATTTACCATCTCAATTAAATGTTGATGCCTCCATGACCAAGTTA
AGCAGATGAGACTGAGGACAACTGTAGAAGACAAGATGTTCACTTTGCTGAATATAGCTGGCTTGACAGT
TATCTATGACTCTATAAATATATATATATTTTTTTTTTTATAAAATGATTTATTTATAACTATATATCCA
TTTCTCAGACAGGTGCTTCATATCCCTCACTCCCGTAGCTGTCCATGCTGGATCTGTCCCCGTTGTTTTT
AAAAAGCTAAATAAGTTATTAACATGACTGCATCCAGCGAGCCAAACCTGTCTGGTGTACAGCTACCAGA
GAAGCTTGAGATCCTAGTCACCGGCGTTCCTAGTTCTTTAAACTGTTACAAAGTGTTTGGACCAGCAACT
GAATTGCACTGTAAATTACCACATCAGGGTCTCCGGGGTCAACGCTGCTAAGCAATGGACTGGAAAATTT
GTGACATTGAGTTTTTGGAATAACTGGGAATGCTGGATAACTCTTTGGGTAAAGCTATGGAACAAAAGTA
CCAGCATGAACTAAGAAATGACTGTCACAGCACAACATCAAACACAATGCAAGACAAAGGTTCTCTGCTT
TTGCCTTACTTGACAGAAAAAGTAAGCTCTAGGTTCATCGCATGCAGACAGCAGCAATACATGACATATA
TAAAGGCTGGCTCTTTTCTCCCTTCCATTGAACTGAAACTTCCACTCAGTCAGACTTGCGGGGGATCCAC
AGCCTGACTAACTCGACAAACCCCCCCAAACCTAAGGTGAGTTGATCTTTAAGCTTTTTACATTTTCAGC
TCGCATATATCAATTCGCGCGCATTGTCACACTAGCACCCACTAGCGGTCAGACTGCAGATTGCAGCACG
AAACAGGAAGCTGACTCCACATGGTCACATGCTCACTGAAGTGTTGACTTCCCTGACAGCTGTGCACTTT
CTAAACCGGTTTTCTCATTCATTTACAGTTCAGCCGGAATTCACCTCGAGACCATGGCTCCAAAGAAGAA
GCGTAAGGTAACCATGAGCGAGCTGATTAAGGAGAACATGCACATGAAGCTGTACATGGAGGGCACCGTG
GACAACCATCACTTCAAGTGCACATCCGAGGGCGAAGGCAAGCCCTACGAGGGCACCCAGACCATGAGAA
TCAAGGTGGTCGAGGGCGGCCCTCTCCCCTTCGCCTTCGACATCCTGGCTACTAGCTTCCTCTACGGCAG
CAAGACCTTCATCAACCACACCCAGGGCATCCCCGACTTCTTCAAGCAGTCCTTCCCTGAGGGCTTCACA
TGGGAGAGAGTCACCACATACGAAGACGGGGGCGTGCTGACCGCTACCCAGGACACCAGCCTCCAGGACG
GCTGCCTCATCTACAACGTCAAGATCAGAGGGGTGAACTTCACATCCAACGGCCCTGTGATGCAGAAGAA
AACACTCGGCTGGGAGGCCTTCACCGAGACGCTGTACCCCGCTGACGGCGGCCTGGAAGGCAGAAACGAC
ATGGCCCTGAAGCTCGTGGGCGGGAGCCATCTGATCGCAAACATCAAGACCACATATAGATCCAAGAAAC
CCGCTAAGAACCTCAAGATGCCTGGCGTCTACTATGTGGACTACAGACTGGAAAGAATCAAGGAGGCCAA
CAACGAGACCTACGTCGAGCAGCACGAGGTGGCAGTGGCCAGATACTGCGACCTCCCTAGCAAACTGGGG
CACAAGCTCAATTAAAGCTGAGATCTACCTAAGGTGAGTTGATCTTTAAGCTTTTTACATTTTCAGCTCG
CATATATCAATTCGAACGTTTAATTAGAATGTTTAAATAAAGCTAGATTAAATGATTAGGCTCAGTTACC
GGTCTTTTTTTTCTCATTTACACTGAGCTCAAGACGTCTGATAACTTCGTATAGCATACATTATACGAAG
TTATTACCCTGTTATCCCTATGGCTAGCGATGGGATCTAATACGACTCACTATAGGGAGACCAAGGGAAA
ATAGAATGAAGTGATCTCCAAAAAATAAGTACTTTTTGACTGTAAATAAAATTGTAAGGAGTAAAAAGTA
CTTTTTTTTCTAAAAAAATGTAATTAAGTAAAAGTAAAAGTATTGATTTTTAATTGTACTCAAGTAAAGT
AAAAATCCCCAAAAATAATACTTAAGTACAGTAATCAAGTAAAATTACTCAAGTACTTTACACCTCTGGG
ATCCAGCTGCATCATGAACAATAAAACTGTCTGCTTACATAAACAGTAATACAAGGGGTGTTATGAGCCA
TATTCAACGGGAAACGTCGAGGCCGCGATTAAATTCCAACATGGATGCTGATTTATATGGGTATAAATGG
GCTCGCGATAATGTCGGGCAATCAGGTGCGACAATCTATCGCTTGTATGGGAAGCCCGATGCGCCAGAGT
TGTTTCTGAAACATGGCAAAGGTAGCGTTGCCAATGATGTTACAGATGAGATGGTCAGACTAAACTGGCT
GACGGAATTTATGCCTCTTCCGACCATCAAGCATTTTATCCGTACTCCTGATGATGCATGGTTACTCACC
ACTGCGATCCCCGGAAAAACAGCATTCCAGGTATTAGAAGAATATCCTGATTCAGGTGAAAATATTGTTG
ATGCGCTGGCAGTGTTCCTGCGCCGGTTGCATTCGATTCCTGTTTGTAATTGTCCTTTTAACAGCGATCG
CGTATTTCGTCTCGCTCAGGCGCAATCACGAATGAATAACGGTTTGGTTGATGCGAGTGATTTTGATGAC
GAGCGTAATGGCTGGCCTGTTGAACAAGTCTGGAAAGAAATGCATAAACTTTTGCCATTCTCACCGGATT
CAGTCGTCACTCATGGTGATTTCTCACTTGATAACCTTATTTTTGACGAGGGGAAATTAATAGGTTGTAT
TGATGTTGGACGAGTCGGAATCGCAGACCGATACCAGGATCTTGCCATCCTATGGAACTGCCTCGGTGAG
TTTTCTCCTTCATTACAGAAACGGCTTTTTCAAAAATATGGTATTGATAATCCTGATATGAATAAATTGC
AGTTTCATTTGATGCTCGATGAGTTTTTCTAATCAGAATTGGTTAATTGGTTGTAACACTGGCAAAAAGG
ATCTAGGTGAAGATCCTTTTTGATAATCTCATGACCAAAATCCCTTAACGTGAGTTTTCGTTCCACTGAG
CGTCAGACCCCGTAGAAAAGATCAAAGGATCTTCTTGAGATCCTTTTTTTCTGCGCGTAATCTGCTGCTT
GCAAACAAAAAAACCACCGCTACCAGCGGTGGTTTGTTTGCCGGATCAAGAGCTACCAACTCTTTTTCCG
AAGGTAACTGGCTTCAGCAGAGCGCAGATACCAAATACTGTTCTTCTAGTGTAGCCGTAGTTAGGCCACC
ACTTCAAGAACTCTGTAGCACCGCCTACATACCTCGCTCTGCTAATCCTGTTACCAGTGGCTGCTGCCAG
TGGCGATAAGTCGTGTCTTACCGGGTTGGACTCAAGACGATAGTTACCGGATAAGGCGCAGCGGTCGGGC
TGAACGGGGGGTTCGTGCACACAGCCCAGCTTGGAGCGAACGACCTACACCGAACTGAGATACCTACAGC
GTGAGCTATGAGAAAGCGCCACGGTTCCCGAAGGGAGAAAGGCGGACAGGTATCCGGTAAGCGGCAGGGT
CGGAACAGGAGAGCGCACGAGGGAGCTTCCAGGGGGAAACGCCTGGTATCTTTATAGTCCTGTCGGGTTT
CGCCACCTCTGACTTGAGCGTCGATTTTTGTGATGCTCGTCAGGGGGGCGGAGCCTATGGAAAAACGCCA
GCAACGCGGCCTTTTTACGGTTCCTGGCCTTTTGCTGGCCTTTTGCTCACATGTTCTTTCCTGCGTTATC
CCCTGATTCTGTGGATAACCGTATTACCGCCTTTGAGTGAGCTGATACCGCTCGCCGCAGCCGAACGACC
GAGCGCAGCGAGTCAGTGAGCGAGGAAGCGGAACAGATTTAAAT
